Addgene plasmid #161176: pDONR221-SLC20A1_STOP
Purpose: Gateway entry clone with codon-optimized ORF sequence for subcloning into custom expression vectors. Contains a STOP codon at the end of the codon-optimized ORF sequence.
Depositing lab: RESOLUTE Consortium & Giulio Superti-Furga. Depositing organization: CeMM Research Center for Molecular Medicine. Publication: The RESOLUTE consortium: unlocking SLC transporters for drug discovery. Superti-Furga G, Lackner D, Wiedmer T, Ingles-Prieto A, Barbosa B, Girardi E, Goldmann U, Gurtl B, Klavins K, Klimek C, Lindinger S, Lineiro-Retes E, Muller AC, Onstein S, Redinger G, Reil D, Sedlyarov V, Wolf G, Crawford M, Everley R, ... Steppan CM. Nat Rev Drug Discov. 2020 Jul;19(7):429-430. doi: 10.1038/d41573-020-00056-6. PubMed 32265506.
Backbone
  Vector backbone: pDONR221
  Backbone manufacturer: ThermoFisher Scientific
  Backbone size w/o insert (bp): 2550
  Vector type: Mammalian Expression
Growth in bacteria
  Bacterial resistance: Kanamycin, 50 μg/mL
  Growth temperature: 37°C
  Growth strain: NEB Stable
  Copy number: High Copy
Gene/Insert
  Gene/Insert name: SLC20A1 (alt name: PiT-1, Glvr-1, GLVR1)
  Species: H. sapiens (human)
  Insert size (bp): 2040
  Entrez Gene: SLC20A1 (a.k.a. GLVR1, Glvr-1, PIT1, PiT-1)
  Cloning method: Gateway Cloning
  Sequencing primers: 5′ M13-fwd; 3′ M13-rev
Terms and licenses: Academic/Nonprofit Terms; Industry Terms
Depositor comments: This plasmid contains a STOP codon at the end of the codon-optimized ORF. For the version of this plasmid that does not contain a STOP codon, please see Addgene plasmid 132010 For more information on the full Resolute plasmid collection, please see www.addgene.org/depositor-collections/re-solute/. Please provide your feedback on this plasmid to the RESOLUTE consortium by filling out their RESOLUTE repository feedback form: https://forms.office.com/Pages/ResponsePage.aspx?id=0e05yklzmkS7rjFGQL4N7z4feCLQvEJAmVcOCM_u885UN1JJRko0Ukg4TVQwNTZLOUxPQVJWT1NHUCQlQCN0PWcu
How to cite: pDONR221-SLC20A1_STOP was a gift from RESOLUTE Consortium & Giulio Superti-Furga (Addgene plasmid # 161176 ; http://n2t.net/addgene:161176 ; RRID:Addgene_161176)
