[The description below was written by a language model from this plasmid's Addgene catalogue record and pLannotate feature annotations shown in this document.]
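Description:
pDONR221-SLC20A1_STOP is a Gateway entry clone built on the pDONR221 backbone and carrying a codon-optimized open reading frame for human SLC20A1 (also known as PiT-1, GLVR1 or Glvr-1). This solute carrier family member is also annotated as a possible receptor for several gammaretroviruses, including gibbon ape leukemia virus. The plasmid is about 4.6 kb. It is maintained in E. coli through a high-copy ColE1/pUC-type origin and selected with kanamycin via an aminoglycoside phosphotransferase gene. Although the catalogue lists the vector type as mammalian expression, the annotated features show no eukaryotic promoter or polyadenylation signal upstream or downstream of the insert. It therefore serves as a shuttle or donor clone rather than as an expression vector in its own right.

The roughly 2 kb ORF lies between attL1 and attL2 sites, which allow directional transfer into any attR-containing destination vector by an LR recombination reaction. Promoter, tags and selection for the final expression context are supplied by that destination vector. This version ends the ORF with a stop codon, so it suits untagged or N-terminally tagged expression. A companion clone without the stop codon exists for C-terminal fusions. Other backbone elements include rrnB T1 and T2 terminators upstream of attL1, which shield the insert from read-through transcription. A T7 promoter sits beyond attL2 and points back toward the insert, and there are small residual lacI and lacZα fragments. M13 forward and reverse priming sites are used for sequence verification. The clone belongs to a consortium collection of solute carrier constructs intended to support transporter research and drug discovery.
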