Features (pLannotate 1.2.2; 10 found; start..end, strand, type, name):
     33..132     +  protein_bind   attL1: mutant version of attL; recombination site for the Gateway® LR reaction LR Clonase™
    138..2174    +  CDS            SLC20A1: S20A1_HUMAN - Also known as GLVR1, PIT1. Experimental evidence at protein level: Swiss-Prot protein existence level 1. (Microbial infection) May function as a retroviral receptor as it confers human cells susceptibility to infection to Gibbon Ape Leukemia Virus (GaLV), Simian sarcoma-associated virus (SSAV) and Feline leukemia virus subgroup B (FeLV-B) as well as 10A1 murine leukemia virus (10A1 MLV). From Homo sapiens (Human).
   2179..2278    -  protein_bind   attL2: mutant version of attL; recombination site for the Gateway® LR reaction LR Clonase™
   2296..2314    -  promoter       T7 promoter: promoter for bacteriophage T7 RNA polymerase
   2448..3257    +  CDS            KanR: aminoglycoside phosphotransferase; aph(3')-Ia; confers resistance to kanamycin in bacteria or G418 (Geneticin®) in eukaryotes
   3404..3992    +  rep_origin     ori: high-copy-number ColE1/pMB1/pBR322/pUC origin of replication
   4175..4267    +  CDS            lacI (fragment): lac repressor; lacI; The lac repressor binds to the lac operator to inhibit transcription in E. coli. This inhibition can be relieved by adding lactose or isopropyl-β-D-thiogalactopyranoside (IPTG).
   4322..4349    -  terminator     rrnB T2 terminator: transcription terminator T2 from the E. coli rrnB gene
   4481..4524    +  terminator     rrnB T1 terminator: Escherichia coli rrnB; transcription terminator T1 from the E. coli rrnB gene
   4571..17      -  CDS            lacZα (fragment) (across the origin): LacZα fragment of β-galactosidase; lacZ fragment
>Addgene plasmid #161176 | pDONR221-SLC20A1_STOP | addgene full sequence | sequence record 333109 | Addgene NGS Result
GTAAAACGACGGCCAGTCTTAAGCTCGGGCCCCAAATAATGATTTTATTTTGACTGATAGTGACCTGTTC
GTTGCAACACATTGATGAGCAATGCTTTTTTATAATGCCAACTTTGTACAAAAAAGCAGGCTCCACCATG
GCCACCCTGATCACATCTACCACAGCAGCAACCGCAGCAAGCGGACCACTGGTGGACTACCTGTGGATGC
TGATCCTGGGCTTCATCATCGCCTTTGTGCTGGCCTTCAGCGTGGGCGCCAACGATGTGGCCAATAGCTT
CGGCACCGCAGTGGGATCCGGAGTGGTGACACTGAAGCAGGCCTGCATCCTGGCCTCTATCTTTGAGACC
GTGGGAAGCGTGCTGCTGGGAGCAAAGGTGTCCGAGACAATCCGGAAGGGCCTGATCGACGTGGAGATGT
ATAACTCTACACAGGGACTGCTGATGGCAGGAAGCGTGTCCGCCATGTTCGGATCCGCCGTGTGGCAGCT
GGTGGCATCCTTTCTGAAGCTGCCTATCTCTGGCACCCACTGTATCGTGGGCGCCACAATCGGCTTCTCT
CTGGTGGCCAAGGGCCAGGAGGGCGTGAAGTGGAGCGAGCTGATCAAGATCGTGATGTCTTGGTTCGTGA
GCCCTCTGCTGTCCGGCATCATGTCTGGCATCCTGTTCTTTCTGGTGAGGGCCTTTATCCTGCACAAGGC
AGACCCAGTGCCTAACGGACTGCGCGCCCTGCCAGTGTTCTACGCCTGCACCGTGGGCATCAATCTGTTT
AGCATCATGTATACAGGCGCCCCTCTGCTGGGCTTCGATAAGCTGCCACTGTGGGGCACCATCCTGATCT
CCGTGGGCTGCGCCGTGTTTTGTGCCCTGATCGTGTGGTTCTTCGTGTGCCCACGGATGAAGAGAAAGAT
CGAGCGGGAGATCAAGTGTTCTCCTAGCGAGTCCCCACTGATGGAGAAGAAGAACAGCCTGAAGGAGGAC
CACGAGGAGACAAAGCTGTCCGTGGGCGATATCGAGAATAAGCACCCCGTGTCTGAAGTGGGACCAGCAA
CCGTGCCTCTGCAGGCCGTGGTGGAGGAGAGAACAGTGAGCTTCAAGCTGGGCGACCTGGAGGAGGCACC
AGAGAGGGAGAGACTGCCATCCGTGGACCTGAAGGAGGAGACCTCCATCGATTCTACAGTGAACGGAGCA
GTGCAGCTGCCAAACGGAAATCTGGTGCAGTTTAGCCAGGCCGTGTCCAACCAGATCAATAGCTCCGGCC
ACTACCAGTATCACACCGTGCACAAGGACTCTGGCCTGTACAAGGAGCTGCTGCACAAGCTGCACCTGGC
CAAAGTGGGCGATTGCATGGGCGACTCCGGCGATAAGCCACTGAGGAGAAACAATAGCTACACCTCCTAT
ACAATGGCCATCTGTGGCATGCCTCTGGATAGCTTCAGGGCAAAGGAGGGAGAGCAGAAGGGAGAGGAGA
TGGAGAAGCTGACCTGGCCTAACGCCGACTCCAAGAAGAGGATCCGCATGGATTCTTACACAAGCTATTG
CAATGCCGTGAGCGACCTGCACTCTGCCAGCGAGATCGATATGTCCGTGAAGGCAGAGATGGGACTGGGC
GACAGGAAGGGATCCAATGGCTCTCTGGAGGAGTGGTACGACCAGGATAAGCCAGAGGTGAGCCTGCTGT
TCCAGTTTCTGCAGATCCTGACCGCATGCTTCGGATCCTTTGCCCACGGAGGCAACGACGTGAGCAATGC
CATCGGCCCACTGGTGGCCCTGTACCTGGTGTATGACACCGGCGACGTGAGCAGCAAGGTGGCCACACCC
ATCTGGCTGCTGCTGTATGGAGGAGTGGGAATCTGCGTGGGACTGTGGGTGTGGGGCAGGCGCGTGATCC
AGACCATGGGCAAGGACCTGACCCCAATCACACCCTCCTCTGGCTTCTCCATCGAGCTGGCCTCTGCCCT
GACAGTGGTCATCGCCAGCAACATCGGCCTGCCCATCTCCACCACACACTGTAAAGTGGGAAGCGTGGTG
TCCGTGGGATGGCTGCGGAGCAAGAAGGCAGTGGATTGGAGGCTGTTTCGCAATATCTTCATGGCCTGGT
TTGTGACCGTGCCTATCTCTGGCGTGATCAGCGCCGCCATCATGGCCATCTTTCGGTACGTGATCCTGAG
AATGTAAGACCCAGCTTTCTTGTACAAAGTTGGCATTATAAGAAAGCATTGCTTATCAATTTGTTGCAAC
GAACAGGTCACTATCAGTCAAAATAAAATCATTATTTGCCATCCAGCTGATATCCCCTATAGTGAGTCGT
ATTACATGGTCATAGCTGTTTCCTGGCAGCTCTGGCCCGTGTCTCAAAATCTCTGATGTTACATTGCACA
AGATAAAAATATATCATCATGAACAATAAAACTGTCTGCTTACATAAACAGTAATACAAGGGGTGTTATG
AGCCATATTCAACGGGAAACGTCGAGGCCGCGATTAAATTCCAACATGGATGCTGATTTATATGGGTATA
AATGGGCTCGCGATAATGTCGGGCAATCAGGTGCGACAATCTATCGCTTGTATGGGAAGCCCGATGCGCC
AGAGTTGTTTCTGAAACATGGCAAAGGTAGCGTTGCCAATGATGTTACAGATGAGATGGTCAGACTAAAC
TGGCTGACGGAATTTATGCCTCTTCCGACCATCAAGCATTTTATCCGTACTCCTGATGATGCATGGTTAC
TCACCACTGCGATCCCCGGAAAAACAGCATTCCAGGTATTAGAAGAATATCCTGATTCAGGTGAAAATAT
TGTTGATGCGCTGGCAGTGTTCCTGCGCCGGTTGCATTCGATTCCTGTTTGTAATTGTCCTTTTAACAGC
GATCGCGTATTTCGTCTCGCTCAGGCGCAATCACGAATGAATAACGGTTTGGTTGATGCGAGTGATTTTG
ATGACGAGCGTAATGGCTGGCCTGTTGAACAAGTCTGGAAAGAAATGCATAAACTTTTGCCATTCTCACC
GGATTCAGTCGTCACTCATGGTGATTTCTCACTTGATAACCTTATTTTTGACGAGGGGAAATTAATAGGT
TGTATTGATGTTGGACGAGTCGGAATCGCAGACCGATACCAGGATCTTGCCATCCTATGGAACTGCCTCG
GTGAGTTTTCTCCTTCATTACAGAAACGGCTTTTTCAAAAATATGGTATTGATAATCCTGATATGAATAA
ATTGCAGTTTCATTTGATGCTCGATGAGTTTTTCTAATCAGAATTGGTTAATTGGTTGTAACACTGGCAG
AGCATTACGCTGACTTGACGGGACGGCGCAAGCTCATGACCAAAATCCCTTAACGTGAGTTACGCGTCGT
TCCACTGAGCGTCAGACCCCGTAGAAAAGATCAAAGGATCTTCTTGAGATCCTTTTTTTCTGCGCGTAAT
CTGCTGCTTGCAAACAAAAAAACCACCGCTACCAGCGGTGGTTTGTTTGCCGGATCAAGAGCTACCAACT
CTTTTTCCGAAGGTAACTGGCTTCAGCAGAGCGCAGATACCAAATACTGTTCTTCTAGTGTAGCCGTAGT
TAGGCCACCACTTCAAGAACTCTGTAGCACCGCCTACATACCTCGCTCTGCTAATCCTGTTACCAGTGGC
TGCTGCCAGTGGCGATAAGTCGTGTCTTACCGGGTTGGACTCAAGACGATAGTTACCGGATAAGGCGCAG
CGGTCGGGCTGAACGGGGGGTTCGTGCACACAGCCCAGCTTGGAGCGAACGACCTACACCGAACTGAGAT
ACCTACAGCGTGAGCTATGAGAAAGCGCCACGCTTCCCGAAGGGAGAAAGGCGGACAGGTATCCGGTAAG
CGGCAGGGTCGGAACAGGAGAGCGCACGAGGGAGCTTCCAGGGGGAAACGCCTGGTATCTTTATAGTCCT
GTCGGGTTTCGCCACCTCTGACTTGAGCGTCGATTTTTGTGATGCTCGTCAGGGGGGCGGAGCCTATGGA
AAAACGCCAGCAACGCGGCCTTTTTACGGTTCCTGGCCTTTTGCTGGCCTTTTGCTCACATGTTCTTTCC
TGCGTTATCCCCTGATTCTGTGGATAACCGTATTACCGCCTTTGAGTGAGCTGATACCGCTCGCCGCAGC
CGAACGACCGAGCGCAGCGAGTCAGTGAGCGAGGAAGCGGAAGAGCGCCCAATACGCAAACCGCCTCTCC
CCGCGCGTTGGCCGATTCATTAATGCAGCTGGCACGACAGGTTTCCCGACTGGAAAGCGGGCAGTGAGCG
CAACGCAATTAATACGCGTACCGCTAGCCAGGAAGAGTTTGTAGAAACGCAAAAAGGCCATCCGTCAGGA
TGGCCTTCTGCTTAGTTTGATGCCTGGCAGTTTATGGCGGGCGTCCTGCCCGCCACCCTCCGGGCCGTTG
CTTCACAACGTTCAAATCCGCTCCCGGCGGATTTGTCCTACTCAGGAGAGCGTTCACCGACAAACAACAG
ATAAAACGAAAGGCCCAGTCTTCCGACTGAGCCTTTCGTTTTATTTGATGCCTGGCAGTTCCCTACTCTC
GCGTTAACGCTAGCATGGATGTTTTCCCAGTCACGACGTT
