>Addgene plasmid #161176 | pDONR221-SLC20A1_STOP | depositor partial sequence | sequence record 312287 | Codon-optimized ORF of SLC20A1
ATGGCCACCCTGATCACATCTACCACAGCAGCAACCGCAGCAAGCGGACCACTGGTGGACTACCTGTGGA
TGCTGATCCTGGGCTTCATCATCGCCTTTGTGCTGGCCTTCAGCGTGGGCGCCAACGATGTGGCCAATAG
CTTCGGCACCGCAGTGGGATCCGGAGTGGTGACACTGAAGCAGGCCTGCATCCTGGCCTCTATCTTTGAG
ACCGTGGGAAGCGTGCTGCTGGGAGCAAAGGTGTCCGAGACAATCCGGAAGGGCCTGATCGACGTGGAGA
TGTATAACTCTACACAGGGACTGCTGATGGCAGGAAGCGTGTCCGCCATGTTCGGATCCGCCGTGTGGCA
GCTGGTGGCATCCTTTCTGAAGCTGCCTATCTCTGGCACCCACTGTATCGTGGGCGCCACAATCGGCTTC
TCTCTGGTGGCCAAGGGCCAGGAGGGCGTGAAGTGGAGCGAGCTGATCAAGATCGTGATGTCTTGGTTCG
TGAGCCCTCTGCTGTCCGGCATCATGTCTGGCATCCTGTTCTTTCTGGTGAGGGCCTTTATCCTGCACAA
GGCAGACCCAGTGCCTAACGGACTGCGCGCCCTGCCAGTGTTCTACGCCTGCACCGTGGGCATCAATCTG
TTTAGCATCATGTATACAGGCGCCCCTCTGCTGGGCTTCGATAAGCTGCCACTGTGGGGCACCATCCTGA
TCTCCGTGGGCTGCGCCGTGTTTTGTGCCCTGATCGTGTGGTTCTTCGTGTGCCCACGGATGAAGAGAAA
GATCGAGCGGGAGATCAAGTGTTCTCCTAGCGAGTCCCCACTGATGGAGAAGAAGAACAGCCTGAAGGAG
GACCACGAGGAGACAAAGCTGTCCGTGGGCGATATCGAGAATAAGCACCCCGTGTCTGAAGTGGGACCAG
CAACCGTGCCTCTGCAGGCCGTGGTGGAGGAGAGAACAGTGAGCTTCAAGCTGGGCGACCTGGAGGAGGC
ACCAGAGAGGGAGAGACTGCCATCCGTGGACCTGAAGGAGGAGACCTCCATCGATTCTACAGTGAACGGA
GCAGTGCAGCTGCCAAACGGAAATCTGGTGCAGTTTAGCCAGGCCGTGTCCAACCAGATCAATAGCTCCG
GCCACTACCAGTATCACACCGTGCACAAGGACTCTGGCCTGTACAAGGAGCTGCTGCACAAGCTGCACCT
GGCCAAAGTGGGCGATTGCATGGGCGACTCCGGCGATAAGCCACTGAGGAGAAACAATAGCTACACCTCC
TATACAATGGCCATCTGTGGCATGCCTCTGGATAGCTTCAGGGCAAAGGAGGGAGAGCAGAAGGGAGAGG
AGATGGAGAAGCTGACCTGGCCTAACGCCGACTCCAAGAAGAGGATCCGCATGGATTCTTACACAAGCTA
TTGCAATGCCGTGAGCGACCTGCACTCTGCCAGCGAGATCGATATGTCCGTGAAGGCAGAGATGGGACTG
GGCGACAGGAAGGGATCCAATGGCTCTCTGGAGGAGTGGTACGACCAGGATAAGCCAGAGGTGAGCCTGC
TGTTCCAGTTTCTGCAGATCCTGACCGCATGCTTCGGATCCTTTGCCCACGGAGGCAACGACGTGAGCAA
TGCCATCGGCCCACTGGTGGCCCTGTACCTGGTGTATGACACCGGCGACGTGAGCAGCAAGGTGGCCACA
CCCATCTGGCTGCTGCTGTATGGAGGAGTGGGAATCTGCGTGGGACTGTGGGTGTGGGGCAGGCGCGTGA
TCCAGACCATGGGCAAGGACCTGACCCCAATCACACCCTCCTCTGGCTTCTCCATCGAGCTGGCCTCTGC
CCTGACAGTGGTCATCGCCAGCAACATCGGCCTGCCCATCTCCACCACACACTGTAAAGTGGGAAGCGTG
GTGTCCGTGGGATGGCTGCGGAGCAAGAAGGCAGTGGATTGGAGGCTGTTTCGCAATATCTTCATGGCCT
GGTTTGTGACCGTGCCTATCTCTGGCGTGATCAGCGCCGCCATCATGGCCATCTTTCGGTACGTGATCCT
GAGAATGTAA
